Addgene plasmid #220629: pIII/MS2-1
Purpose: (Empty Backbone) Yeast/E. coli shuttle vector in which an RNA polymerase III promoter directs transcription of an RNA containing two tandem MS2 sites.
Depositing lab: Marvin Wickens. Depositing organization: University of Wisconsin, Madison. Publication: Analyzing mRNA-protein complexes using a yeast three-hybrid system. Bernstein DS, Buter N, Stumpf C, Wickens M. Methods. 2002 Feb;26(2):123-41. doi: 10.1016/S1046-2023(02)00015-4. PubMed 12054889.
Backbone
  Vector backbone: BluescriptIIKS+
  Backbone size (bp): 7887
  Vector type: Yeast Expression
  Selectable markers: URA3
Growth in bacteria
  Bacterial resistance: Ampicillin, 100 μg/mL
  Growth temperature: 37°C
  Growth strain: DH5alpha
  Copy number: High Copy
Terms and licenses: Academic/Nonprofit Terms; Industry Terms: Not Available to Industry
Depositor comments: Addgene QC found an indel between SK primer and RPR1 promoter.
How to cite: pIII/MS2-1 was a gift from Marvin Wickens (Addgene plasmid # 220629 ; http://n2t.net/addgene:220629 ; RRID:Addgene_220629)
