[The description below was written by a language model from this plasmid's Addgene catalogue record and pLannotate feature annotations shown in this document.]
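Description:
pIII/MS2-1 is an empty-backbone yeast/E. coli shuttle vector, built on BluescriptII KS+ and roughly 7.9 kb in size, designed to express hybrid RNAs in Saccharomyces cerevisiae. In bacteria it replicates from a high-copy ColE1/pUC-type origin and is selected with ampicillin through the β-lactamase gene. An f1 origin and the flanking T7 and T3 promoters, lac promoter/operator and lacZα fragment are carried over from the Bluescript parent. In yeast it is maintained as a multicopy episome by the 2μ origin and selected through URA3, which complements uracil auxotrophy and can be counterselected with 5-fluoroorotic acid.

The functional cassette is an RNA polymerase III transcription unit. The promoter of RPR1, the yeast RNase P RNA gene, drives a short transcript containing two tandem MS2 coat protein-binding stem loops and ends at the RPR1 terminator. Polylinker fragments flank the MS2 sites and presumably provide the positions where an RNA sequence of interest can be inserted to make an MS2-tagged hybrid RNA. No insert is present in this version. The associated publication describes the yeast three-hybrid system for analysing RNA-protein complexes, in which such a hybrid RNA is tethered through its MS2 sites so that its interaction with a candidate RNA-binding protein can be detected.

The feature tables also pick up fragments of TcR, DED1, HIS3, TIM9, bom, rop and lacI, which appear to be non-functional remnants of earlier cloning steps. The depositor and repository sequences differ by a few bases, and repository quality control noted an indel between the SK primer site and the RPR1 promoter.
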