Features (pLannotate 1.2.2; 31 found; start..end, strand, type, name):
    137..186     +  misc_feature   bom (fragment): basis of mobility region from pBR322
    201..416     +  promoter       URA3 promoter: S. cerevisiae URA3
    417..1220    +  CDS            URA3: orotidine-5'-phosphate decarboxylase, required for uracil biosynthesis; S. cerevisiae URA3; yeast auxotrophic marker, counterselectable with 5-fluoroorotic acid (5-FOA)
   1299..1350    +  misc_feature   bom (fragment): basis of mobility region from pBR322
   1351..1806    -  rep_origin     f1 ori (sequence partly withheld): f1 bacteriophage origin of replication; arrow indicates direction of (+) strand synthesis
   1814..1969    -  CDS            lacZα (fragment): LacZα fragment of β-galactosidase; lacZ fragment
   1977..1995    +  promoter       T7 promoter: promoter for bacteriophage T7 RNA polymerase
   2024..2305    -  CDS            TcR (fragment): tetracycline efflux protein; tet; confers resistance to tetracycline
   2307..2642    -  CDS            DED1 (fragment): DED1_YEAST - Also known as SPP81. Experimental evidence at protein level: Swiss-Prot protein existence level 1. ATP-binding RNA helicase involved in translation initiation. Remodels RNA in response to ADP and ATP concentrations by facilitating disruption, but also formation of RNA duplexes. Has weak ATP-dependent affinity for dsRNA, but strong ATP-dependent affinity for ssRNA. Acts as a virus host factor involved in the replication of the MBV and the L-A viruses by promoting the negative-strand RNA synthesis. May be involved in recognition of the preinitiation complex and DNA binding of the RN
   2638..2796    -  CDS            YO201_YEAST (fragment): Protein uncertain: Swiss-Prot protein existence level 5. From Saccharomyces cerevisiae (strain ATCC 204508 / S288c) (Baker's yeast).
   2944..3112    -  CDS            HIS3 (fragment): imidazoleglycerol-phosphate dehydratase, required for histidine biosynthesis; S. cerevisiae HIS3; yeast auxotrophic marker
   3231..3473    +  CDS            TIM9 (fragment): TIM9_YEAST - Experimental evidence at protein level: Swiss-Prot protein existence level 1. Mitochondrial intermembrane chaperone that participates in the import and insertion of multi-pass transmembrane proteins into the mitochondrial inner membrane. Also required for the transfer of beta- barrel precursors from the TOM complex to the sorting and assembly machinery (SAM complex) of the outer membrane. Acts as a chaperone-like protein that protects the hydrophobic precursors from aggregation and guide them through the mitochondrial intermembrane space. Compared to TIM10, it may have a strong st
   3606..3661    -  terminator     RPR1 terminator (fragment): transcription terminator for the S. cerevisiae RNase P RNA gene
   3679..3702    +  misc_feature   MCS (fragment): pBluescript multiple cloning site
   3703..3730    +  misc_feature   MCS (fragment): pUC18/19 multiple cloning site
   3726..3744    -  misc_RNA       MS2 stem loop: stem loop that binds the bacteriophage MS2 coat protein
   3765..3783    -  misc_RNA       MS2 stem loop: stem loop that binds the bacteriophage MS2 coat protein
   3786..3814    +  misc_feature   MCS (fragment): pUC18/19 multiple cloning site
   3822..4228    -  promoter       RPR1 promoter: RPR1; promoter for the S. cerevisiae RNase P RNA gene
   4229..4270    -  misc_feature   MCS (fragment): pBluescript multiple cloning site
   4283..4301    -  promoter       T3 promoter: promoter for bacteriophage T3 RNA polymerase
   4346..4362    -  protein_bind   lac operator: The lac repressor binds to the lac operator to inhibit transcription in E. coli. This inhibition can be relieved by adding lactose or isopropyl-β-D-thiogalactopyranoside (IPTG). lac repressor encoded by lacI
   4370..4400    -  promoter       lac promoter: promoter for the E. coli lac operon
   4415..4436    -  protein_bind   CAP binding site: CAP binding activates transcription in the presence of cAMP. E. coli catabolite activator protein
   4449..4541    -  CDS            lacI (fragment): lac repressor; lacI; The lac repressor binds to the lac operator to inhibit transcription in E. coli. This inhibition can be relieved by adding lactose or isopropyl-β-D-thiogalactopyranoside (IPTG).
   4724..5312    -  rep_origin     ori: high-copy-number ColE1/pMB1/pBR322/pUC origin of replication
   5483..6343    -  CDS            AmpR: β-lactamase; bla; confers resistance to ampicillin, carbenicillin, and related antibiotics
   6344..6448    -  promoter       AmpR promoter: bla
   6475..7457    -  rep_origin     2μ ori: yeast 2μ plasmid origin of replication
   7638..7819    -  CDS            FLP (fragment): site-specific recombinase FLP is a site-specific recombinase from Saccharomyces cerevisiae. Recombination occurs at FRT sequences.
   7884..35      +  CDS            rop (fragment) (across the origin): Rop protein, which maintains plasmids at low copy number; rop
>Addgene plasmid #220629 | pIII/MS2-1 | depositor full sequence | sequence record 431997 | pIII/MS2-1 sequence 7884 bps
TCGCGCGTTTCGGTGATGACGGTGAAAACCTCTGACACATGCAGCTCCCGGAGACGGTCACAGCTTGTCT
GTAAGCGGATGCCGGGAGCAGACAAGCCCGTCAGGGCGCGTCAGCGGGTGTTGGCGGGTGTCGGGGCTGG
CTTAACTATGCGGCATCAGAGCAGATTGTACTGAGAGTGCACCATACCACAGCTTTTCAATTCAATTCAT
CATTTTTTTTTTATTCTTTTTTTTGATTTCGGTTTCTTTGAAATTTTTTTGATTCGGTAATCTCCGAACA
GAAGGAAGAACGAAGGAAGGAGCACAGACTTAGATTGGTATATATACGCATATGTAGTGTTGAAGAAACA
TGAAATTGCCCAGTATTCTTAACCCAACTGCACAGAACAAAAACCTGCAGGAAACGAAGATAAATCATGT
CGAAAGCTACATATAAGGAACGTGCTGCTACTCATCCTAGTCCTGTTGCTGCCAAGCTATTTAATATCAT
GCACGAAAAGCAAACAAACTTGTGTGCTTCATTGGATGTTCGTACCACCAAGGAATTACTGGAGTTAGTT
GAAGCATTAGGTCCCAAAATTTGTTTACTAAAAACACATGTGGATATCTTGACTGATTTTTCCATGGAGG
GCACAGTTAAGCCGCTAAAGGCATTATCCGCCAAGTACAATTTTTTACTCTTCGAAGACAGAAAATTTGC
TGACATTGGTAATACAGTCAAATTGCAGTACTCTGCGGGTGTATACAGAATAGCAGAATGGGCAGACATT
ACGAATGCACACGGTGTGGTGGGCCCAGGTATTGTTAGCGGTTTGAAGCAGGCGGCAGAAGAAGTAACAA
AGGAACCTAGAGGCCTTTTGATGTTAGCAGAATTGTCATGCAAGGGCTCCCTATCTACTGGAGAATATAC
TAAGGGTACTGTTGACATTGCGAAGAGCGACAAAGATTTTGTTATCGGCTTTATTGCTCAAAGAGACATG
GGTGGAAGAGATGAAGGTTACGATTGGTTGATTATGACACCCGGTGTGGGTTTAGATGACAAGGGAGACG
CATTGGGTCAACAGTATAGAACCGTGGATGATGTGGTCTCTACAGGATCTGACATTATTATTGTTGGAAG
AGGACTATTTGCAAAGGGAAGGGATGCTAAGGTAGAGGGTGAACGTTACAGAAAAGCAGGCTGGGAAGCA
TATTTGAGAAGATGCGGCCAGCAAAACTAAAAAACTGTATTATAAGTAAATGCATGTATACTAAACTCAC
AAATTAGAGCTTCAATTTAATTATATCAGTTATTACCCTATGCGGTGTGAAATACCGCACAGATGCGTAA
GGAGAAAATACCGCATCAGGAAATTGTAAACGTTAATATTTTGTTAAAATTCGCGTTAAATTTTTGTTAA
ATCAGCTCATTTTTTAACCAATAGGCCGAAATCGGCAAAATCCCTTATAAATCAAAAGAATAGACCGAGA
TAGGGT
[37 nt withheld, positions 1477-1513]
AAAGAACGTGGACTCCAACGTCAAAGG
[49 nt withheld, positions 1541-1589]
T
[91 nt withheld, positions 1591-1681]
G
[124 nt withheld, positions 1683-1806]
CGCGCCATTCGCCATTCAGGCTGCGCAACTGTTGGGAAGGGCGATCGGTGCGGGCCTCTTCGCTATTACG
CCAGCTGGCGAAAGGGGGATGTGCTGCAAGGCGATTAAGTTGGGTAACGCCAGGGTTTTCCCAGTCACGA
CGTTGTAAAACGACGGCCAGTGAGCGCGCGTAATACGACTCACTATAGGGCGAATTGGGTACCGGGCCCC
CCCTCGAGGTCGACGCTCTCCCTTATGCGACTCCTGCATTAGGAAGCAGCCCAGTAGTAGGTTGAGGCCG
TTGAGCACCGCCGCCGCAAGGAATGGTGCATGCAAGGAGATGGCGCCCAACAGTCCCCCGGCCACGGGGC
CTGCCACCATACCCACGCCGAAACAAGCGCTCATGAGCCCGAAGTGGCGAGCCCGATCTTCCCCATCGGT
GATGTCGGCGATATAGGCGCCAGCAACCGCACCTGTGGCGCCGGTGATGCCGGCCACGATGCGTCCGGCG
TAGAGGATCGATCCTCGGGGACACCAAATATGGCGATCTCGGCCTTTTCGTTTCTTGGAGCTGGGACATG
TTTGCCATCGATCCATCTACCACCAGAACGGCCGTTAGATCTGCTGCCACCGTTGTTTCCACCGAAGAAA
CCACCGTTGCCGTAACCACCACGACGGTTGTTGCTAAAGAAGCTGCCACCGCCACGGCCACCGTTGTAGC
CGCCGTTGTTGTTATTGTAGTTGCTACTGTTATTTCTGGCACTTCTTGGTTTTCCTCTTAAGTGAGGAGG
AACATAACCATTCTCGTTGTTGTCGTTGATGCTTAAATTTTGCACTTGTTCGCTCAGTTCAGCCATAATA
TGAAATGCTTTTCTTGTTGTTCTTACGGAATACCACTTGCCACCTATCACCACAACTAACTTTTTCCCGT
TCCTCCATCTCTTTTATATTTTTTTTCTCGAGTTCAAGAGAAAAAAAAAGAAAAAGCAAAAAGAAAAAAG
GAAAGCGCGCTCGTTCAGAATGACACGTATAGAATGATGCATTACCTTGTCATCTTCAGTATCATACTGT
TCGTATACATACTTACTGACATTCATAGGTATACATATATACACATGTATATATATCGTATGCTGCAGCT
TTAAATAATCGGTGTCACTACATAAGAACACCTTTGGTGGAGGGAACATCGTTGGTACCATTGGGCGAGG
TGGCTTCTCTTATGGCAACCGCAAGAGCCTTGAACGCACTCTCACTACGGTGATGATCATTCTTGCCTCG
CAGACAATCAACGTGGAGGGTAATTCTGCTAGCCTCTGCAAAGCTTCATGGCCTTTATAAAAAGGAACTA
TCCAATACCTCGCCAGAACCAAGTAACAGTATTTTACGGGGCACAAATCAAGAACAATAAGACAGGACTG
TAAAGATGGACGCATTGAACTCCGAAAGAACAACAAGAGTTCCAAAAAGTAGTGGAACAAAAGCAAATGA
GGGATTTCATGCGTTTGTACTCTAATCTGGTAGAAAGATGTTTCACAGACTGTGTCAATGACTTCACAAC
ATCAAAGCTAACCAATAAGGAACAAACATGCATCATGAAGTGCTCAGAAAAGTTCTTGAAGCATAGCGAA
CGTGTAGGGCAGCGTTTCCAAGAACAAAACGCTGCCTTGGGACAAGGCTTGGGCCGATAAGGTGTACTGG
CGTATATATATCTAATTATGTATCTCTGGTGTAGCCCATTTTTAGCATGTAAATATAAAGAGAAACCATA
TCTAATCTAACCAAATCCAAACAAAATTCAATAGTTACTATCGCTTTTTTCTTTCTGTATCGCAAATAAG
TGAAAATTAAAAAAGAAAGATTAAATTGGAAGTTGATATGGGGGAATTCCGGCTAGAACTAGTGGATCCC
CCGGGCGATCCTCTAGAGTCGACCTGCAGACATGGGTGATCCTCATGTTTTCTAGAGTCGACCTGCAGAC
ATGGGTGATCCTCATGTTTTCTAGAGTCGACCTGCAGGCATGCAAGCTGGAATTCTGCCAATCGCAGCTC
CCAGAGTTTCGTTCCCAGCCGCGAGCACCACAGCGTACCATGTGCGCCACGAGGCCTCAAACGTAAAACA
ATCGAAACGAAAAGAAACAGACTATAGGGGAGTATAGAGACAGCCGGCCAATAAGAAGAGGAAAAAGAAA
TACTAGCGTTTATCAATGTGGGTCGTTAACATATCCTGTTGACAATGATTACAGGTTAAAAGGTAGCGTA
AGTGAATATTAACTATGGATATTCTTATACTTAGATAAGAGACATATAAAACACACGATGATTGATTGAT
TTTTATGACCAATATATGTAATTCGTAATTCAGATAGTTTTTATACTTTTAATGTGTGCCGAACCATATT
ACTAGTATATGTAACTACCATGTTATGTTCAATTGGCAGATCGGATCCACTAGTTCTAGAGCGGCCGCCA
CCGCGGTGGAGCTCCAGCTTTTGTTCCCTTTAGTGAGGGTTAATTGCGCGCTTGGCGTAATCATGGTCAT
AGCTGTTTCCTGTGTGAAATTGTTATCCGCTCACAATTCCACACAACATAGGAGCCGGAAGCATAAAGTG
TAAAGCCTGGGGTGCCTAATGAGTGAGGTAACTCACATTAATTGCGTTGCGCTCACTGCCCGCTTTCCAG
TCGGGAAACCTGTCGTGCCAGCTGCATTAATGAATCGGCCAACGCGCGGGGAGAGGCGGTTTGCGTATTG
GGCGCTCTTCCGCTTCCTCGCTCACTGACTCGCTGCGCTCGGTCGTTCGGCTGCGGCGAGCGGTATCAGC
TCACTCAAAGGCGGTAATACGGTTATCCACAGAATCAGGGGATAACGCAGGAAAGAACATGTGAGCAAAA
GGCCAGCAAAAGGCCAGGAACCGTAAAAAGGCCGCGTTGCTGGCGTTTTTCCATAGGCTCCGCCCCCCTG
ACGAGCATCACAAAAATCGACGCTCAAGTCAGAGGTGGCGAAACCCGACAGGACTATAAAGATACCAGGC
GTTTCCCCCTGGAAGCTCCCTCGTGCGCTCTCCTGTTCCGACCCTGCCGCTTACCGGATACCTGTCCGCC
TTTCTCCCTTCGGGAAGCGTGGCGCTTTCTCATAGCTCACGCTGTAGGTATCTCAGTTCGGTGTAGGTCG
TTCGCTCCAAGCTGGGCTGTGTGCACGAACCCCCCGTTCAGCCCGACCGCTGCGCCTTATCCGGTAACTA
TCGTCTTGAGTCCAACCCGGTAAGACACGACTTATCGCCACTGGCAGCAGCCACTGGTAACAGGATTAGC
AGAGCGAGGTATGTAGGCGGTGCTACAGAGTTCTTGAAGTGGTGGCCTAACTACGGCTACACTAGAAGGA
CAGTATTTGGTATCTGCGCTCTGCTGAAGCCAGTTACCTTCGGAAAAAGAGTTGGTAGCTCTTGATCCGG
CAAACAAACCACCGCTGGTAGCGGTGGTTTTTTTGTTTGCAAGCAGCAGATTACGCGCAGAAAAAAAGGA
TCTCAAGAAGATCCTTTGATCTTTTCTACGGGGTCTGACGCTCAGTGGAACGAAAACTCACGTTAAGGGA
TTTTGGTCATGAGATTATCAAAAAGGATCTTCACCTAGATCCTTTTAAATTAAAAATGAAGTTTTAAATC
AATCTAAAGTATATATGAGTAAACTTGGTCTGACAGTTACCAATGCTTAATCAGTGAGGCACCTATCTCA
GCGATCTGTCTATTTCGTTCATCCATAGTTGCCTGACTCCCCGTCGTGTAGATAACTACGATACGGGAGG
GCTTACCATCTGGCCCCAGTGCTGCAATGATACCGCGAGACCCACGCTCACCGGCTCCAGATTTATCAGC
AATAAACCAGCCAGCCGGAAGGGCCGAGCGCAGAAGTGGTCCTGCAACTTTATCCGCCTCCATCCAGTCT
ATTAATTGTTGCCGGGAAGCTAGAGTAAGTAGTTCGCCAGTTAATAGTTTGCGCAACGTTGTTGCCATTG
CTACAGGCATCGTGGTGTCACGCTCGTCGTTTGGTATGGCTTCATTCAGCTCCGGTTCCCAACGATCAAG
GCGAGTTACATGATCCCCCATGTTGTGCAAAAAAGCGGTTAGCTCCTTCGGTCCTCCGATCGTTGTCAGA
AGTAAGTTGGCCGCAGTGTTATCACTCATGGTTATGGCAGCACTGCATAATTCTCTTACTGTCATGCCAT
CCGTAAGATGCTTTTCTGTGACTGGTGAGTACTCAACCAAGTCATTCTGAGAATAGTGTATGCGGCGACC
GAGTTGCTCTTGCCCGGCGTCAATACGGGATAATACCGCGCCACATAGCAGAACTTTAAAAGTGCTCATC
ATTGGAAAACGTTCTTCGGGGCGAAAACTCTCAAGGATCTTACCGCTGTTGAGATCCAGTTCGATGTAAC
CCACTCGTGCACCCAACTGATCTTCAGCATCTTTTACTTTCACCAGCGTTTCTGGGTGAGCAAAAACAGG
AAGGCAAAATGCCGCAAAAAAGGGAATAAGGGCGACACGGAAATGTTGAATACTCATACTCTTCCTTTTT
CAATATTATTGAAGCATTTATCAGGGTTATTGTCTCATGAGCGGATACATATTTGAATGTATTTAGAAAA
ATAAACAAATAGGGGTTCCGCGCACATTTCCCCGAAAAGTGCCACCTGAACGAAGCATCTGTGCTTCATT
TTGTAGAACAAAAATGCAACGCGAGAGCGCTAATTTTTCAAACAAAGAATCTGAGCTGCATTTTTACAGA
ACAGAAATGCAACGCGAAAGCGCTATTTTACCAACGAAGAATCTGTGCTTCATTTTTGTAAAACAAAAAT
GCAACGCGAGAGCGCTAATTTTTCAAACAAAGAATCTGAGCTGCATTTTTACAGAACAGAAATGCAACGC
GAGAGCGCTATTTTACCAACAAAGAATCTATACTTCTTTTTTGTTCTACAAAAATGCATCCCGAGAGCGC
TATTTTTCTAACAAAGCATCTTAGATTACTTTTTTTCTCCTTTGTGCGCTCTATAATGCAGTCTCTTGAT
AACTTTTTGCACTGTAGGTCCGTTAAGGTTAGAAGAAGGCTACTTTGGTGTCTATTTTCTCTTCCATAAA
AAAAGCCTGACTCCACTTCCCGCGTTTACTGATTACTAGCGAAGCTGCGGGTGCATTTTTTCAAGATAAA
GGCATCCCCGATTATATTCTATACCGATGTGGATTGCGCATACTTTGTGAACAGAAAGTGATAGCGTTGA
TGATTCTTCATTGGTCAGAAAATTATGAACGGTTTCTTCTATTTTGTCTCTATATACTACGTATAGGAAA
TGTTTACATTTTCGTATTGTTTTCGATTCACTCTATGAATAGTTCTTACTACAATTTTTTTGTCTAAAGA
GTAATACTAGAGATAAACATAAAAAATGTAGAGGTCGAGTTTAGATGCAAGTTCAAGGAGCGAAAGGTGG
ATGGGTAGGTTATATAGGGATATAGCACAGAGATATATAGCAAAGAGATACTTTTGAGCAATGTTTGTGG
AAGCGGTATTCGCAATATTTTAGTAGCTCGTTACAGTCCGGTGCGTTTTTGGTTTTTTGAAAGTGCGTCT
TCAGAGCGCTTTTGGTTTTCAAAAGCGCTCTGAAGTTCCTATACTTTCTAGAGAATAGGAACTTCGGAAT
AGGAACTTCAAAGCGTTTCCGAAAACGAGCGCTTCCGAAAATGCAACGCGAGCTGCGCACATACAGCTCA
CTGTTCACGTCGCACCTATATCTGCGTGTTGCCTGTATATATATATACATGAGAAGAACGGCATAGTGCG
TGTTTATGCTTAAATGCGTACTTATATGCTCTATTTATGTAGGATGAAAGGTAGTCTAGTACCTCCTGTG
ATATTATCCCATTCCATGCGGGGTATCGTATGCTTCCTTCAGCACTACCCTTTAGCTGTTCTATATGCTG
CCACTCCTCAATTGGATTAGTCTCATCCTTCAATGCTATCATTTCCTTTGATATTGGATCATACTAAGAA
ACCATTATTATCATGACATTAACCTATAAAAATAGGCGTATCACGAGGCCCTTTCGTC
