Features (pLannotate 1.2.2; 30 found; start..end, strand, type, name):
    137..186     +  misc_feature   bom (fragment): basis of mobility region from pBR322
    194..409     +  promoter       URA3 promoter: S. cerevisiae URA3
    410..1213    +  CDS            URA3: orotidine-5'-phosphate decarboxylase, required for uracil biosynthesis; S. cerevisiae URA3; yeast auxotrophic marker, counterselectable with 5-fluoroorotic acid (5-FOA)
   1292..1343    +  misc_feature   bom (fragment): basis of mobility region from pBR322
   1371..1799    -  rep_origin     f1 ori (sequence partly withheld): f1 bacteriophage origin of replication; arrow indicates direction of (+) strand synthesis
   1803..1958    -  CDS            lacZα (fragment): LacZα fragment of β-galactosidase; lacZ fragment
   1966..1984    +  promoter       T7 promoter: promoter for bacteriophage T7 RNA polymerase
   2013..2294    -  CDS            TcR (fragment): tetracycline efflux protein; tet; confers resistance to tetracycline
   2296..2631    -  CDS            DED1 (fragment): DED1_YEAST - Also known as SPP81. Experimental evidence at protein level: Swiss-Prot protein existence level 1. ATP-binding RNA helicase involved in translation initiation. Remodels RNA in response to ADP and ATP concentrations by facilitating disruption, but also formation of RNA duplexes. Has weak ATP-dependent affinity for dsRNA, but strong ATP-dependent affinity for ssRNA. Acts as a virus host factor involved in the replication of the MBV and the L-A viruses by promoting the negative-strand RNA synthesis. May be involved in recognition of the preinitiation complex and DNA binding of the RN
   2627..2977    -  CDS            YO201_YEAST: Protein uncertain: Swiss-Prot protein existence level 5. From Saccharomyces cerevisiae (strain ATCC 204508 / S288c) (Baker's yeast).
   2934..3102    -  CDS            HIS3 (fragment): imidazoleglycerol-phosphate dehydratase, required for histidine biosynthesis; S. cerevisiae HIS3; yeast auxotrophic marker
   3202..3462    +  CDS            TIM9: TIM9_YEAST - Experimental evidence at protein level: Swiss-Prot protein existence level 1. Mitochondrial intermembrane chaperone that participates in the import and insertion of multi-pass transmembrane proteins into the mitochondrial inner membrane. Also required for the transfer of beta- barrel precursors from the TOM complex to the sorting and assembly machinery (SAM complex) of the outer membrane. Acts as a chaperone-like protein that protects the hydrophobic precursors from aggregation and guide them through the mitochondrial intermembrane space. Compared to TIM10, it may have a strong st
   3595..3657    -  terminator     RPR1 terminator: transcription terminator for the S. cerevisiae RNase P RNA gene
   3669..3692    +  misc_feature   MCS (fragment): pBluescript multiple cloning site
   3693..3720    +  misc_feature   MCS (fragment): pUC18/19 multiple cloning site
   3716..3734    -  misc_RNA       MS2 stem loop: stem loop that binds the bacteriophage MS2 coat protein
   3755..3773    -  misc_RNA       MS2 stem loop: stem loop that binds the bacteriophage MS2 coat protein
   3776..3804    +  misc_feature   MCS (fragment): pUC18/19 multiple cloning site
   3812..4218    -  promoter       RPR1 promoter: RPR1; promoter for the S. cerevisiae RNase P RNA gene
   4223..4264    -  misc_feature   MCS (fragment): pBluescript multiple cloning site
   4277..4295    -  promoter       T3 promoter: promoter for bacteriophage T3 RNA polymerase
   4340..4356    -  protein_bind   lac operator: The lac repressor binds to the lac operator to inhibit transcription in E. coli. This inhibition can be relieved by adding lactose or isopropyl-β-D-thiogalactopyranoside (IPTG). lac repressor encoded by lacI
   4364..4394    -  promoter       lac promoter: promoter for the E. coli lac operon
   4409..4430    -  protein_bind   CAP binding site: CAP binding activates transcription in the presence of cAMP. E. coli catabolite activator protein
   4443..4535    -  CDS            lacI (fragment): lac repressor; lacI; The lac repressor binds to the lac operator to inhibit transcription in E. coli. This inhibition can be relieved by adding lactose or isopropyl-β-D-thiogalactopyranoside (IPTG).
   4718..5306    -  rep_origin     ori: high-copy-number ColE1/pMB1/pBR322/pUC origin of replication
   5477..6337    -  CDS            AmpR: β-lactamase; bla; confers resistance to ampicillin, carbenicillin, and related antibiotics
   6338..6442    -  promoter       AmpR promoter: bla
   6469..7811    -  rep_origin     2μ ori: yeast 2μ plasmid origin of replication
   7879..35      +  CDS            rop (fragment) (across the origin): Rop protein, which maintains plasmids at low copy number; rop
>Addgene plasmid #220629 | pIII/MS2-1 | addgene full sequence | sequence record 437364 | Addgene NGS Result
TCGCGCGTTTCGGTGATGACGGTGAAAACCTCTGACACATGCAGCTCCCGGAGACGGTCACAGCTTGTCT
GTAAGCGGATGCCGGGAGCAGACAAGCCCGTCAGGGCGCGTCAGCGGGTGTTGGCGGGTGTCGGGGCTGG
CTTAACTATGCGGCATCAGAGCAGATTGTACTGAGAGTGCACCATACCACCTTTTCAATTCATCATTTTT
TTTTTATTCTTTTTTTTGATTTCGGTTTCCTTGAAATTTTTTTGATTCGGTAATCTCCGAACAGAAGGAA
GAACGAAGGAAGGAGCACAGACTTAGATTGGTATATATACGCATATGTAGTGTTGAAGAAACATGAAATT
GCCCAGTATTCTTAACCCAACTGCACAGAACAAAAACCTGCAGGAAACGAAGATAAATCATGTCGAAAGC
TACATATAAGGAACGTGCTGCTACTCATCCTAGTCCTGTTGCTGCCAAGCTATTTAATATCATGCACGAA
AAGCAAACAAACTTGTGTGCTTCATTGGATGTTCGTACCACCAAGGAATTACTGGAGTTAGTTGAAGCAT
TAGGTCCCAAAATTTGTTTACTAAAAACACATGTGGATATCTTGACTGATTTTTCCATGGAGGGCACAGT
TAAGCCGCTAAAGGCATTATCCGCCAAGTACAATTTTTTACTCTTCGAAGACAGAAAATTTGCTGACATT
GGTAATACAGTCAAATTGCAGTACTCTGCGGGTGTATACAGAATAGCAGAATGGGCAGACATTACGAATG
CACACGGTGTGGTGGGCCCAGGTATTGTTAGCGGTTTGAAGCAGGCGGCAGAAGAAGTAACAAAGGAACC
TAGAGGCCTTTTGATGTTAGCAGAATTGTCATGCAAGGGCTCCCTATCTACTGGAGAATATACTAAGGGT
ACTGTTGACATTGCGAAGAGCGACAAAGATTTTGTTATCGGCTTTATTGCTCAAAGAGACATGGGTGGAA
GAGATGAAGGTTACGATTGGTTGATTATGACACCCGGTGTGGGTTTAGATGACAAGGGAGACGCATTGGG
TCAACAGTATAGAACCGTGGATGATGTGGTCTCTACAGGATCTGACATTATTATTGTTGGAAGAGGACTA
TTTGCAAAGGGAAGGGATGCTAAGGTAGAGGGTGAACGTTACAGAAAAGCAGGCTGGGAAGCATATTTGA
GAAGATGCGGCCAGCAAAACTAAAAAACTGTATTATAAGTAAATGCATGTATACTAAACTCACAAATTAG
AGCTTCAATTTAATTATATCAGTTATTACCCTATGCGGTGTGAAATACCGCACAGATGCGTAAGGAGAAA
ATACCGCATCAGGAAATTGTAAGCGTTAATATTTTGTTAAAATTCGCGTTAAATTTTTGTTAAATCAGCT
CATTTTTTAACCAATAGGCCGAAATCGGCAAAATCCCTTATAAATCAAAAGAATAGACCGAGATAGGGT
[37 nt withheld, positions 1470-1506]
AAAGAACGTGGACTCCAACGTCAAAGG
[49 nt withheld, positions 1534-1582]
T
[91 nt withheld, positions 1584-1674]
G
[124 nt withheld, positions 1676-1799]
CCATTCGCCATTCAGGCTGCGCAACTGTTGGGAAGGGCGATCGGTGCGGGCCTCTTCGCTATTACGCCAG
CTGGCGAAAGGGGGATGTGCTGCAAGGCGATTAAGTTGGGTAACGCCAGGGTTTTCCCAGTCACGACGTT
GTAAAACGACGGCCAGTGAGCGCGCGTAATACGACTCACTATAGGGCGAATTGGGTACCGGGCCCCCCCT
CGAGGTCGACGCTCTCCCTTATGCGACTCCTGCATTAGGAAGCAGCCCAGTAGTAGGTTGAGGCCGTTGA
GCACCGCCGCCGCAAGGAATGGTGCATGCAAGGAGATGGCGCCCAACAGTCCCCCGGCCACGGGGCCTGC
CACCATACCCACGCCGAAACAAGCGCTCATGAGCCCGAAGTGGCGAGCCCGATCTTCCCCATCGGTGATG
TCGGCGATATAGGCGCCAGCAACCGCACCTGTGGCGCCGGTGATGCCGGCCACGATGCGTCCGGCGTAGA
GGATCGATCCTCGGGGACACCAAATATGGCGATCTCGGCCTTTTCGTTTCTTGGAGCTGGGACATGTTTG
CCATCGATCCATCTACCACCAGAACGGCCGTTAGATCTGCTGCCACCGTTGTTTCCACCGAAGAAACCAC
CGTTGCCGTAACCACCACGACGGTTGTTGCTAAAGAAGCTGCCACCGCCACGGCCACCGTTGTAGCCGCC
GTTGTTGTTATTGTAGTTGCTACTGTTATTTCTGGCACTTCTTGGTTTTCCTCTTAAGTGAGGAGGAACA
TAACCATTCTCGTTGTTGTCGTTGATGCTTAAATTTTGCACTTGTTCGCTCAGTTCAGCCATAATATGAA
ATGCTTTTCTTGTTGTTCTTACGGAATACCACTTGCCACCTATCACCACAACTAACTTTTTCCCGTTCCT
CCATCTCTTTTATATTTTTTTTCTCGAGTTCAAGAGAAAAAAAAAGAAAAAGCAAAAAGAAAAAAGGAAA
GCGCGCCTCGTTCAGAATGACACGTATAGAATGATGCATTACCTTGTCATCTTCAGTATCATACTGTTCG
TATACATACTTACTGACATTCATAGGTATACATATATACACATGTATATATATCGTATGCTGCAGCTTTA
AATAATCGGTGTCACTACATAAGAACACCTTTGGTGGAGGGAACATCGTTGGTACCATTGGGCGAGGTGG
CTTCTCTTATGGCAACCGCAAGAGCCTTGAACGCACTCTCACTACGGTGATGATCATTCTTGCCTCGCAG
ACAATCAACGTGGAGGGTAATTCTGCTAGCCTCTGCAAAGCTTCATGGCCTTTATAAAAAGGAACTATCC
AATACCTCGCCAGAACCAAGTAACAGTATTTTACGGGGCACAAATCAAGAACAATAAGACAGGACTGTAA
AGATGGACGCATTGAACTCCAAAGAACAACAAGAGTTCCAAAAAGTAGTGGAACAAAAGCAAATGAAGGA
TTTCATGCGTTTGTACTCTAATCTGGTAGAAAGATGTTTCACAGACTGTGTCAATGACTTCACAACATCA
AAGCTAACCAATAAGGAACAAACATGCATCATGAAGTGCTCAGAAAAGTTCTTGAAGCATAGCGAACGTG
TAGGGCAGCGTTTCCAAGAACAAAACGCTGCCTTGGGACAAGGCTTGGGCCGATAAGGTGTACTGGCGTA
TATATATCTAATTATGTATCTCTGGTGTAGCCCATTTTTAGCATGTAAATATAAAGAGAAACCATATCTA
ATCTAACCAAATCCAAACAAAATTCAATAGTTACTATCGCTTTTTTCTTTCTGTATCGCAAATAAGTGAA
AATTAAAAAAGAAAGATTAAATTGGAAGTTGGATATGGGGGAATTCCGGCTAGAACTAGTGGATCCCCCG
GGCGATCCTCTAGAGTCGACCTGCAGACATGGGTGATCCTCATGTTTTCTAGAGTCGACCTGCAGACATG
GGTGATCCTCATGTTTTCTAGAGTCGACCTGCAGGCATGCAAGCTGGAATTCTGCCAATCGCAGCTCCCA
GAGTTTCGTTCCCAGCCGCGAGCACCACAGCGTACCATGTGCGCCACGAGGCCTCAAACGTAAAACAATC
GAAACGAAAAGAAACAGACTATAGGGGAGTATAGAGACAGCCGGCCAATAAGAAGAGGAAAAAGAAATAC
TAGCGTTTATCAATGTGGGTCGTTAACATATCCTGTTGACAATGATTACAGGTTAAAAGGTAGCGTAAGT
GAATATTAACTATGGATATTCTTATACTTAGATAAGAGACATATAAAACACACGATGATTGATTGATTTT
TATGACCAATATATGTAATTCGTAATTCAGATAGTTTTTATACTTTTAATGTGTGCCGAACCATATTACT
AGTATATGTAACTACCATGTTATGTTCAATTGGCAGATCCCCCGGATCCACTAGTTCTAGAGCGGCCGCC
ACCGCGGTGGAGCTCCAGCTTTTGTTCCCTTTAGTGAGGGTTAATTGCGCGCTTGGCGTAATCATGGTCA
TAGCTGTTTCCTGTGTGAAATTGTTATCCGCTCACAATTCCACACAACATACGAGCCGGAAGCATAAAGT
GTAAAGCCTGGGGTGCCTAATGAGTGAGCTAACTCACATTAATTGCGTTGCGCTCACTGCCCGCTTTCCA
GTCGGGAAACCTGTCGTGCCAGCTGCATTAATGAATCGGCCAACGCGCGGGGAGAGGCGGTTTGCGTATT
GGGCGCTCTTCCGCTTCCTCGCTCACTGACTCGCTGCGCTCGGTCGTTCGGCTGCGGCGAGCGGTATCAG
CTCACTCAAAGGCGGTAATACGGTTATCCACAGAATCAGGGGATAACGCAGGAAAGAACATGTGAGCAAA
AGGCCAGCAAAAGGCCAGGAACCGTAAAAAGGCCGCGTTGCTGGCGTTTTTCCATAGGCTCCGCCCCCCT
GACGAGCATCACAAAAATCGACGCTCAAGTCAGAGGTGGCGAAACCCGACAGGACTATAAAGATACCAGG
CGTTTCCCCCTGGAAGCTCCCTCGTGCGCTCTCCTGTTCCGACCCTGCCGCTTACCGGATACCTGTCCGC
CTTTCTCCCTTCGGGAAGCGTGGCGCTTTCTCATAGCTCACGCTGTAGGTATCTCAGTTCGGTGTAGGTC
GTTCGCTCCAAGCTGGGCTGTGTGCACGAACCCCCCGTTCAGCCCGACCGCTGCGCCTTATCCGGTAACT
ATCGTCTTGAGTCCAACCCGGTAAGACACGACTTATCGCCACTGGCAGCAGCCACTGGTAACAGGATTAG
CAGAGCGAGGTATGTAGGCGGTGCTACAGAGTTCTTGAAGTGGTGGCCTAACTACGGCTACACTAGAAGA
ACAGTATTTGGTATCTGCGCTCTGCTGAAGCCAGTTACCTTCGGAAAAAGAGTTGGTAGCTCTTGATCCG
GCAAACAAACCACCGCTGGTAGCGGTGGTTTTTTTGTTTGCAAGCAGCAGATTACGCGCAGAAAAAAAGG
ATCTCAAGAAGATCCTTTGATCTTTTCTACGGGGTCTGACGCTCAGTGGAACGAAAACTCACGTTAAGGG
ATTTTGGTCATGAGATTATCAAAAAGGATCTTCACCTAGATCCTTTTAAATTAAAAATGAAGTTTTAAAT
CAATCTAAAGTATATATGAGTAAACTTGGTCTGACAGTTACCAATGCTTAATCAGTGAGGCACCTATCTC
AGCGATCTGTCTATTTCGTTCATCCATAGTTGCCTGACTCCCCGTCGTGTAGATAACTACGATACGGGAG
GGCTTACCATCTGGCCCCAGTGCTGCAATGATACCGCGAGACCCACGCTCACCGGCTCCAGATTTATCAG
CAATAAACCAGCCAGCCGGAAGGGCCGAGCGCAGAAGTGGTCCTGCAACTTTATCCGCCTCCATCCAGTC
TATTAATTGTTGCCGGGAAGCTAGAGTAAGTAGTTCGCCAGTTAATAGTTTGCGCAACGTTGTTGCCATT
GCTACAGGCATCGTGGTGTCACGCTCGTCGTTTGGTATGGCTTCATTCAGCTCCGGTTCCCAACGATCAA
GGCGAGTTACATGATCCCCCATGTTGTGCAAAAAAGCGGTTAGCTCCTTCGGTCCTCCGATCGTTGTCAG
AAGTAAGTTGGCCGCAGTGTTATCACTCATGGTTATGGCAGCACTGCATAATTCTCTTACTGTCATGCCA
TCCGTAAGATGCTTTTCTGTGACTGGTGAGTACTCAACCAAGTCATTCTGAGAATAGTGTATGCGGCGAC
CGAGTTGCTCTTGCCCGGCGTCAATACGGGATAATACCGCGCCACATAGCAGAACTTTAAAAGTGCTCAT
CATTGGAAAACGTTCTTCGGGGCGAAAACTCTCAAGGATCTTACCGCTGTTGAGATCCAGTTCGATGTAA
CCCACTCGTGCACCCAACTGATCTTCAGCATCTTTTACTTTCACCAGCGTTTCTGGGTGAGCAAAAACAG
GAAGGCAAAATGCCGCAAAAAAGGGAATAAGGGCGACACGGAAATGTTGAATACTCATACTCTTCCTTTT
TCAATATTATTGAAGCATTTATCAGGGTTATTGTCTCATGAGCGGATACATATTTGAATGTATTTAGAAA
AATAAACAAATAGGGGTTCCGCGCACATTTCCCCGAAAAGTGCCACCTGAACGAAGCATCTGTGCTTCAT
TTTGTAGAACAAAAATGCAACGCGAGAGCGCTAATTTTTCAAACAAAGAATCTGAGCTGCATTTTTACAG
AACAGAAATGCAACGCGAAAGCGCTATTTTACCAACGAAGAATCTGTGCTTCATTTTTGTAAAACAAAAA
TGCAACGCGAGAGCGCTAATTTTTCAAACAAAGAATCTGAGCTGCATTTTTACAGAACAGAAATGCAACG
CGAGAGCGCTATTTTACCAACAAAGAATCTATACTTCTTTTTTGTTCTACAAAAATGCATCCCGAGAGCG
CTATTTTTCTAACAAAGCATCTTAGATTACTTTTTTTCTCCTTTGTGCGCTCTATAATGCAGTCTCTTGA
TAACTTTTTGCACTGTAGGTCCGTTAAGGTTAGAAGAAGGCTACTTTGGTGTCTATTTTCTCTTCCATAA
AAAAAGCCTGACTCCACTTCCCGCGTTTACTGATTACTAGCGAAGCTGCGGGTGCATTTTTTCAAGATAA
AGGCATCCCCGATTATATTCTATACCGATGTGGATTGCGCATACTTTGTGAACAGAAAGTGATAGCGTTG
ATGATTCTTCATTGGTCAGAAAATTATGAACGGTTTCTTCTATTTTGTCTCTATATACTACGTATAGGAA
ATGTTTACATTTTCGTATTGTTTTCGATTCACTCTATGAATAGTTCTTACTACAATTTTTTTGTCTAAAG
AGTAATACTAGAGATAAACATAAAAAATGTAGAGGTCGAGTTTAGATGCAAGTTCAAGGAGCGAAAGGTG
GATGGGTAGGTTATATAGGGATATAGCACAGAGATATATAGCAAAGAGATACTTTTGAGCAATGTTTGTG
GAAGCGGTATTCGCAATATTTTAGTAGCTCGTTACAGTCCGGTGCGTTTTTGGTTTTTTGAAAGTGCGTC
TTCAGAGCGCTTTTGGTTTTCAAAAGCGCTCTGAAGTTCCTATACTTTCTAGAGAATAGGAACTTCGGAA
TAGGAACTTCAAAGCGTTTCCGAAAACGAGCGCTTCCGAAAATGCAACGCGAGCTGCGCACATACAGCTC
ACTGTTCACGTCGCACCTATATCTGCGTGTTGCCTGTATATATATATACATGAGAAGAACGGCATAGTGC
GTGTTTATGCTTAAATGCGTACTTATATGCGTCTATTTATGTAGGATGAAAGGTAGTCTAGTACCTCCTG
TGATATTATCCCATTCCATGCGGGGTATCGTATGCTTCCTTCAGCACTACCCTTTAGCTGTTCTATATGC
TGCCACTCCTCAATTGGATTAGTCTCATCCTTCAATGCTATCATTTCCTTTGATATTGGATCATACTAAG
AAACCATTATTATCATGACATTAACCTATAAAAATAGGCGTATCACGAGGCCCTTTCGTC
